>Addgene plasmid #112208 | pAGM4723:Ble:Cas9 | depositor full sequence | sequence record 211305 | pAGM4723:Ble:Cas9 sequence 8218 bps
GTGCCGAATTCGGATCCGGAGACATACCTTCAGCGTCGTCTACACTGTCACAGTCAACTGACAGTAATCG
TTGATCCGGAGAGATTCAAAATTCAATCTGTTTGGACCTGGATAAGACACAAGAGCGACATCCTGACATG
AACGCCGTAAACAGCAAATCCTGGTTGAACACGTATCCTTTTGGGGGCCTCCCGCTACGACGCTCGCTCC
AGCTGGGGCTTCCTTACTATACACAGCGCGCATATTTCACGGTTGCCAGATGTCAAGAATGGCCAAGTTG
ACCAGTGCCGTTCCGGTGCTCACCGCGCGCGACGTCGCCGGAGCGGTCGAGTTCTGGACCGACCGGCTCG
GGTTCTCCCGGGACTTCGTGGAGGACGACTTCGCCGGTGTGGTCCGGGACGACGTGACCCTGTTCATCAT
CGCGGTCCAGGACCAGGTGGTGCCGGACAACACCCTGGCCTGGGTGTGGGTGCGCGGCCTGGACGAGCTG
TACGCCGAGTGGTCGGAGGTCGTGTCCACGAACTTCCGGGACGCCTCCGGGCCGGCCATGACCGAGATCG
GCGAGCAGCCGTGGGGGCGGGAGTTCGCCCTGCGCGACCCGGCCGGCAACTGCGTGCACTTCGTGGCCGA
GGAGCAGGACTGAGCTTCCTTCCTTAAAAATTTAATTTTCATTAGTTGCAGTCACTCCGCTTTGGTTTCA
CAGTCAGGAATAACACTAGCTCGACTTCACCATGGATGCCAATCTCGCCTATTCATGGTGTATAAAAGTT
CAACATCCAAAGCTAGAACTTTTGGAAAGAGAAAGAATATCCGAATAGGGCACGGCGTGCCGTATTGTTG
GAGTGGACTAGCAGAAAGTGAGGAAGGCACAGGATGAGTTTTCTCGAGCGCTGCAAGAATTCAAGCTTGG
AGACATACCTTCAGCGTCGTCTACACTGTCACAGTCAACTGACAGTAATCGTTGATCCGGAGAGATTCAA
AATTCAATCTGTTTGGACCTGGATAAGACACAAGAGCGACATCCTGACATGAACGCCGTAAACAGCAAAT
CCTGGTTGAACACGTATCCTTTTGGGGGCCTCCCGCTACGACGCTCGCTCCAGCTGGGGCTTCCTTACTA
TACACAGCGCGCATATTTCACGGTTGCCAGATGTCAAGAATGGACAAGAAGTACTCCATTGGGCTCGATA
TCGGCACAAACAGCGTCGGCTGGGCCGTCATTACGGACGAGTACAAGGTGCCGAGCAAAAAATTCAAAGT
TCTGGGCAATACCGATCGCCACAGCATAAAGAAGAACCTCATTGGCGCCCTCCTGTTCGACTCCGGGGAG
ACGGCCGAAGCCACGCGGCTCAAAAGAACAGCACGGCGCAGATATACCCGCAGAAAGAATCGGATCTGCT
ACCTGCAGGAGATCTTTAGTAATGAGATGGCTAAGGTGGATGACTCTTTCTTCCATAGGCTGGAGGAGTC
CTTTTTGGTGGAGGAGGATAAAAAGCACGAGCGCCACCCAATCTTTGGCAATATCGTGGACGAGGTGGCG
TACCATGAAAAGTACCCAACCATATATCATCTGAGGAAGAAGCTTGTAGACAGTACTGATAAGGCTGACT
TGCGGTTGATCTATCTCGCGCTGGCGCATATGATCAAATTTCGGGGACACTTCCTCATCGAGGGGGACCT
GAACCCAGACAACAGCGATGTCGACAAACTCTTTATCCAACTGGTTCAGACTTACAATCAGCTTTTCGAA
GAGAACCCGATCAACGCATCCGGAGTTGACGCCAAAGCAATCCTGAGCGCTAGGCTGTCCAAATCCCGGC
GGCTCGAAAACCTCATCGCACAGCTCCCTGGGGAGAAGAAGAACGGCCTGTTTGGTAATCTTATCGCCCT
GTCACTCGGGCTGACCCCCAACTTTAAATCTAACTTCGACCTGGCCGAAGATGCCAAGCTTCAACTGAGC
AAAGACACCTACGATGATGATCTCGACAATCTGCTGGCCCAGATCGGCGACCAGTACGCAGACCTTTTTT
TGGCGGCAAAGAACCTGTCAGACGCCATTCTGCTGAGTGATATTCTGCGAGTGAACACGGAGATCACCAA
AGCTCCGCTGAGCGCTAGTATGATCAAGCGCTATGATGAGCACCACCAAGACTTGACTTTGCTGAAGGCC
CTTGTCAGACAGCAACTGCCTGAGAAGTACAAGGAAATTTTCTTCGATCAGTCTAAAAATGGCTACGCCG
GATACATTGACGGCGGAGCAAGCCAGGAGGAATTTTACAAATTTATTAAGCCCATCTTGGAAAAAATGGA
CGGCACCGAGGAGCTGCTGGTAAAGCTTAACAGAGAAGATCTGTTGCGCAAACAGCGCACTTTCGACAAT
GGAAGCATCCCCCACCAGATTCACCTGGGCGAACTGCACGCTATCCTCAGGCGGCAAGAGGATTTCTACC
CCTTTTTGAAAGATAACAGGGAAAAGATTGAGAAAATCCTCACATTTCGGATACCCTACTATGTAGGCCC
CCTCGCCCGGGGAAATTCCAGATTCGCGTGGATGACTCGCAAATCAGAAGAGACTATCACTCCCTGGAAC
TTCGAGGAAGTCGTGGATAAGGGGGCCTCTGCCCAGTCCTTCATCGAAAGGATGACTAACTTTGATAAAA
ATCTGCCTAACGAAAAGGTGCTTCCTAAACACTCTCTGCTGTACGAGTACTTCACAGTTTATAACGAGCT
CACCAAGGTCAAATACGTCACAGAAGGGATGAGAAAGCCAGCATTCCTGTCTGGAGAGCAGAAGAAAGCT
ATCGTGGACCTCCTCTTCAAGACGAACCGGAAAGTTACCGTGAAACAGCTCAAAGAAGATTATTTCAAAA
AGATTGAATGTTTCGACTCTGTTGAAATCAGCGGAGTGGAGGATCGCTTCAACGCATCCCTGGGAACGTA
TCACGATCTCCTGAAAATCATTAAAGACAAGGACTTCCTGGACAATGAGGAGAACGAGGACATTCTTGAG
GACATTGTCCTCACCCTTACGTTGTTTGAAGATAGGGAGATGATTGAAGAACGCTTGAAAACTTACGCTC
ATCTCTTCGACGACAAAGTCATGAAACAGCTCAAGAGGCGCCGATATACAGGATGGGGGCGGCTGTCAAG
AAAACTGATCAATGGGATCCGAGACAAGCAGAGTGGAAAGACAATCCTGGATTTTCTTAAGTCCGATGGA
TTTGCCAACCGGAACTTCATGCAGTTGATCCATGATGACTCTCTCACCTTTAAGGAGGACATCCAGAAAG
CACAAGTTTCTGGCCAGGGGGACAGTCTCCACGAGCACATCGCTAATCTTGCAGGTAGCCCAGCTATCAA
AAAGGGAATACTGCAGACCGTTAAGGTCGTGGATGAACTCGTCAAAGTAATGGGAAGGCATAAGCCCGAG
AATATCGTTATCGAGATGGCCCGAGAGAACCAAACTACCCAGAAGGGACAGAAGAACAGTAGGGAAAGGA
TGAAGAGGATTGAAGAGGGTATAAAAGAACTGGGGTCCCAAATCCTTAAGGAACACCCAGTTGAAAACAC
CCAGCTTCAGAATGAGAAGCTCTACCTGTACTACCTGCAGAACGGCAGGGACATGTACGTGGATCAGGAA
CTGGACATCAATCGGCTCTCCGACTACGACGTGGATCATATCGTGCCCCAGTCTTTTCTCAAAGATGATT
CTATTGATAATAAAGTGTTGACAAGATCCGATAAAAATAGAGGGAAGAGTGATAACGTCCCCTCAGAAGA
AGTTGTCAAGAAAATGAAAAATTATTGGCGGCAGCTGCTGAACGCCAAACTGATCACACAACGGAAGTTC
GATAATCTGACTAAGGCTGAACGAGGTGGCCTGTCTGAGTTGGATAAAGCCGGCTTCATCAAAAGGCAGC
TTGTTGAGACACGCCAGATCACCAAGCACGTGGCCCAAATTCTCGATTCACGCATGAACACCAAGTACGA
TGAAAATGACAAACTGATTCGAGAGGTGAAAGTTATTACTCTGAAGTCTAAGCTGGTTTCAGATTTCAGA
AAGGACTTTCAGTTTTATAAGGTGAGAGAGATCAACAATTACCACCATGCGCATGATGCCTACCTGAATG
CAGTGGTAGGCACTGCACTTATCAAAAAATATCCCAAGCTTGAATCTGAATTTGTTTACGGAGACTATAA
AGTGTACGATGTTAGGAAAATGATCGCAAAGTCTGAGCAGGAAATAGGCAAGGCCACCGCTAAGTACTTC
TTTTACAGCAATATTATGAATTTTTTCAAGACCGAGATTACACTGGCCAATGGAGAGATTCGGAAGCGAC
CACTTATCGAAACAAACGGAGAAACAGGAGAAATCGTGTGGGACAAGGGTAGGGATTTCGCGACAGTCCG
GAAGGTCCTGTCCATGCCGCAGGTGAACATCGTTAAAAAGACCGAAGTACAGACCGGAGGCTTCTCCAAG
GAAAGTATCCTCCCGAAAAGGAACAGCGACAAGCTGATCGCACGCAAAAAAGATTGGGACCCCAAGAAAT
ACGGCGGATTCGATTCTCCTACAGTCGCTTACAGTGTACTGGTTGTGGCCAAAGTGGAGAAAGGGAAGTC
TAAAAAACTCAAAAGCGTCAAGGAACTGCTGGGCATCACAATCATGGAGCGATCAAGCTTCGAAAAAAAC
CCCATCGACTTTCTCGAGGCGAAAGGATATAAAGAGGTCAAAAAAGACCTCATCATTAAGCTTCCCAAGT
ACTCTCTCTTTGAGCTTGAAAACGGCCGGAAACGAATGCTCGCTAGTGCGGGCGAGCTGCAGAAAGGTAA
CGAGCTGGCACTGCCCTCTAAATACGTTAATTTCTTGTATCTGGCCAGCCACTATGAAAAGCTCAAAGGA
TCTCCCGAAGATAATGAGCAGAAGCAGCTGTTCGTGGAACAACACAAACACTACCTTGATGAGATCATCG
AGCAAATAAGCGAATTCTCCAAAAGAGTGATCCTCGCCGACGCTAACCTCGATAAGGTGCTTTCTGCTTA
CAATAAGCACAGGGATAAGCCCATCAGGGAGCAGGCAGAAAACATTATCCACTTGTTTACTCTGACCAAC
TTGGGCGCGCCTGCAGCCTTCAAGTACTTCGACACCACCATAGACAGAAAGCGGTACACCTCTACAAAGG
AGGTCCTGGACGCCACACTGATTCATCAGTCAATTACGGGGCTCTATGAAACAAGAATCGACCTCTCTCA
GCTCGGTGGAGACAGCAGGGCTGACCCCAAGAAGAAGAGGAAGGTGGGTTCGATGGTGAGCAAGGGCGAG
GAGCTGTTCACCGGGGTGGTGCCCATCCTGGTCGAGCTGGACGGCGACGTAAACGGCCACAAGTTCAGCG
TGTCCGGCGAGGGCGAGGGCGATGCCACCTACGGCAAGCTGACCCTGAAGTTCATCTGCACCACCGGCAA
GCTGCCCGTGCCCTGGCCCACCCTCGTGACCACCTTCGGCTACGGCCTGCAGTGCTTCGCCCGCTACCCC
GACCACATGAAGCAGCACGACTTCTTCAAGTCCGCCATGCCCGAAGGCTACGTCCAGGAGCGCACCATCT
TCTTCAAGGACGACGGCAACTACAAGACCCGCGCCGAGGTGAAGTTCGAGGGCGACACCCTGGTGAACCG
CATCGAGCTGAAGGGCATCGACTTCAAGGAGGACGGCAACATCCTGGGGCACAAGCTGGAGTACAACTAC
AACAGCCACAACGTCTATATCATGGCCGACAAGCAGAAGAACGGCATCAAGGTGAACTTCAAGATCCGCC
ACAACATCGAGGACGGCAGCGTGCAGCTCGCCGACCACTACCAGCAGAACACCCCCATCGGCGACGGCCC
CGTGCTGCTGCCCGACAACCACTACCTGAGCTACCAGTCCGCCCTGAGCAAAGACCCCAACGAGAAGCGC
GATCACATGGTCCTGCTGGAGTTCGTGACCGCCGCCGGGATCACTCTCGGCATGGACGAGCTGTACAAGT
GAGCTTCCTTCCTTAAAAATTTAATTTTCATTAGTTGCAGTCACTCCGCTTTGGTTTCACAGTCAGGAAT
AACACTAGCTCGACTTCACCATGGATGCCAATCTCGCCTATTCATGGTGTATAAAAGTTCAACATCCAAA
GCTAGAACTTTTGGAAAGAGAAAGAATATCCGAATAGGGCACGGCGTGCCGTATTGTTGGAGTGGACTAG
CAGAAAGTGAGGAAGGCACAGGATGAGTTTTCTCGAGCGCTACTAGAGGATGCACATGTGACCGAGGGAC
ACGAAGTGATCCCCACATCAAGGCTCCGAGTGCGCGGAACCCCTATTTGTTTATTTTTCTAAATACATTC
AAATATGTATCCGCTCATGAGACAATAACCCTGATAAATGCTTCAATAATATTGAAAAAGGAAGAGTATG
GCTAAAATGAGAATATCACCGGAATTGAAAAAACTGATCGAAAAATACCGCTGCGTAAAAGATACGGAAG
GAATGTCTCCTGCTAAGGTATATAAGCTGGTGGGAGAAAATGAAAACCTATATTTAAAAATGACGGACAG
CCGGTATAAAGGGACCACCTATGATGTGGAACGGGAAAAGGACATGATGCTATGGCTGGAAGGAAAGCTG
CCTGTTCCAAAGGTCCTGCACTTTGAACGGCATGATGGCTGGAGCAATCTGCTCATGAGTGAGGCCGATG
GCGTCCTTTGCTCGGAAGAGTATGAAGATGAACAAAGCCCTGAAAAGATTATCGAGCTGTATGCGGAGTG
CATCAGGCTCTTTCACTCCATCGACATATCGGATTGTCCCTATACGAATAGCTTAGACAGCCGCTTAGCC
GAATTGGATTACTTACTGAATAACGATCTGGCCGATGTGGATTGCGAAAACTGGGAAGAGGACACTCCAT
TTAAAGATCCGCGCGAGCTGTATGATTTTTTAAAGACGGAAAAGCCCGAAGAGGAACTTGTCTTTTCCCA
CGGCGACCTGGGAGACAGCAACATCTTTGTGAAAGATGGCAAAGTAAGTGGCTTTATTGATCTTGGGAGA
AGCGGCAGGGCGGACAAGTGGTATGACATTGCCTTCTGCGTCCGGTCGCTCAGGGAGGATATCGGGGAAG
AACAGTATGTCGAGCTATTTTTTGACTTACTGGGGATCAAGCCTGATTGGGAGAAAATAAAATATTATAT
TTTACTGGATGAATTGTTTTAGCTGTCAGACCAAGTTTACTCATATATACTTTAGATTGATTTAAAACTT
CATTTTTAATTTAAAAGGATCTAGGTGAAGATCCTTTTTGATAATCTCATGACCAAAATCCCTTAACGTG
AGTTTTCGTTCCACTGAGCGTCAGACCCCGTAGAAAAGATCAAAGGATCTTCTTGAGATCCTTTTTTTCT
GCGCGTAATCTGCTGCTTGCAAACAAAAAAACCACCGCTACCAGCGGTGGTTTGTTTGCCGGATCAAGAG
CTACCAACTCTTTTTCCGAAGGTAACTGGCTTCAGCAGAGCGCAGATACCAAATACTGTTCTTCTAGTGT
AGCCGTAGTTAGGCCACCACTTCAAGAACTCTGTAGCACCGCCTACATACCTCGCTCTGCTAATCCTGTT
ACCAGTGGCTGCTGCCAGTGGCGATAAGTCGTGTCTTACCGGGTTGGACTCAAGACGATAGTTACCGGAT
AAGGCGCAGCGGTCGGGCTGAACGGGGGGTTCGTGCACACAGCCCAGCTTGGAGCGAACGACCTACACCG
AACTGAGATACCTACAGCGTGAGCTATGAGAAAGCGCCACGCTTCCCGAAGGGAGAAAGGCGGACAGGTA
TCCGGTAAGCGGCAGGGTCGGAACAGGAGAGCGCACGAGGGAGCTTCCAGGGGGAAACGCCTGGTATCTT
TATAGTCCTGTCGGGTTTCGCCACCTCTGACTTGAGCGTCGATTTTTGTGATGCTCGTCAGGGGGGCGGA
GCCTATGGAAAAACGCCAGCAACGCGGCCTTTTTACGGTTCCTGCTCGGATCTGTTGGACCGGACAGTAG
TCATGGTTGATGGGCTGCCTGTATCGAGTGGTGATTTTGTGCCGAGCTGCCGGTCGGGGAGCTGTTGGCT
GGCTGGTGGCAGGATATATTGTGGTGTAAACAAATTGACGCTTAGACAACTTAATAACACATTGCGGACG
TTTTTAATGTACTGGGGTTGAACACTCT
Features (pLannotate 1.2.2; 7 found; start..end, strand, type, name):
    269..643     +  CDS            BleoR: antibiotic-binding protein; Sh ble from Streptoalloteichus hindustanus; confers resistance to bleomycin, phleomycin, and Zeocin™
   1160..5263    +  CDS            cas9: CAS9_STRP1 - Also known as csn1 From Streptococcus pyogenes serotype M1.
   5303..6019    +  CDS            EYFP: EYFP is a basic (constitutively fluorescent) green/yellow fluorescent protein published in 1996, derived from Aequorea victoria. It is reported to be a very rapidly-maturing weak dimer with high acid sensitivity.
   6333..6437    +  promoter       AmpR promoter: bla
   6438..7232    +  CDS            KanR: aminoglycoside phosphotransferase; aphA-3; confers resistance to kanamycin
   7403..7991    +  rep_origin     ori: high-copy-number ColE1/pMB1/pBR322/pUC origin of replication
   8127..8151    +  misc_feature   LB T-DNA repeat: left border repeat from nopaline C58 T-DNA
