>Addgene plasmid #112208 | pAGM4723:Ble:Cas9 | addgene full sequence | sequence record 217248 | Addgene NGS Result
GTTGGCTGGCTGGTGGCAGGATATATTGTGGTGTAAACAAATTGACGCTTAGACAACTTAATAACACATT
GCGGACGTTTTTAATGTACTGGGGTTGAACACTCTGTGCCGAATTCGGATCCGGAGACATACCTTCAGCG
TCGTCTACACTGTCACAGTCAACTGACAGTAATCGTTGATCCGGAGAGATTCAAAATTCAATCTGTTTGG
ACCTGGATAAGACACAAGAGCGACATCCTGACATGAACGCCGTAAACAGCAAATCCTGGTTGAACACGTA
TCCTTTTGGGGGCCTCCCGCTACGACGCTCGCTCCAGCTGGGGCTTCCTTACTATACACAGCGCGCATAT
TTCACGGTTGCCAGATGTCAAGAATGGCCAAGTTGACCAGTGCCGTTCCGGTGCTCACCGCGCGCGACGT
CGCCGGAGCGGTCGAGTTCTGGACCGACCGGCTCGGGTTCTCCCGGGACTTCGTGGAGGACGACTTCGCC
GGTGTGGTCCGGGACGACGTGACCCTGTTCATCAGCGCGGTCCAGGACCAGGTGGTGCCGGACAACACCC
TGGCCTGGGTGTGGGTGCGCGGCCTGGACGAGCTGTACGCCGAGTGGTCGGAGGTCGTGTCCACGAACTT
CCGGGACGCCTCCGGGCCGGCCATGACCGAGATCGGCGAGCAGCCGTGGGGGCGGGAGTTCGCCCTGCGC
GACCCGGCCGGCAACTGCGTGCACTTCGTGGCCGAGGAGCAGGACTGAGCTTCCTTCCTTAAAAATTTAA
TTTTCATTAGTTGCAGTCACTCCGCTTTGGTTTCACAGTCAGGAATAACACTAGCTCGACTTCACCATGG
ATGCCAATCTCGCCTATTCATGGTGTATAAAAGTTCAACATCCAAAGCTAGAACTTTTGGAAAGAGAAAG
AATATCCGAATAGGGCACGGCGTGCCGTATTGTTGGAGTGGACTAGCAGAAAGTGAGGAAGGCACAGGAT
GAGTTTTCTCGAGCGCTGCAAGAATTCAAGCTTGGAGACATACCTTCAGCGTCGTCTACACTGTCACAGT
CAACTGACAGTAATCGTTGATCCGGAGAGATTCAAAATTCAATCTGTTTGGACCTGGATAAGACACAAGA
GCGACATCCTGACATGAACGCCGTAAACAGCAAATCCTGGTTGAACACGTATCCTTTTGGGGGCCTCCCG
CTACGACGCTCGCTCCAGCTGGGGCTTCCTTACTATACACAGCGCGCATATTTCACGGTTGCCAGATGTC
AAGAATGGACAAGAAGTACTCCATTGGGCTCGATATCGGCACAAACAGCGTCGGCTGGGCCGTCATTACG
GACGAGTACAAGGTGCCGAGCAAAAAATTCAAAGTTCTGGGCAATACCGATCGCCACAGCATAAAGAAGA
ACCTCATTGGCGCCCTCCTGTTCGACTCCGGGGAGACGGCCGAAGCCACGCGGCTCAAAAGAACAGCACG
GCGCAGATATACCCGCAGAAAGAATCGGATCTGCTACCTGCAGGAGATCTTTAGTAATGAGATGGCTAAG
GTGGATGACTCTTTCTTCCATAGGCTGGAGGAGTCCTTTTTGGTGGAGGAGGATAAAAAGCACGAGCGCC
ACCCAATCTTTGGCAATATCGTGGACGAGGTGGCGTACCATGAAAAGTACCCAACCATATATCATCTGAG
GAAGAAGCTTGTAGACAGTACTGATAAGGCTGACTTGCGGTTGATCTATCTCGCGCTGGCGCATATGATC
AAATTTCGGGGACACTTCCTCATCGAGGGGGACCTGAACCCAGACAACAGCGATGTCGACAAACTCTTTA
TCCAACTGGTTCAGACTTACAATCAGCTTTTCGAAGAGAACCCGATCAACGCATCCGGAGTTGACGCCAA
AGCAATCCTGAGCGCTAGGCTGTCCAAATCCCGGCGGCTCGAAAACCTCATCGCACAGCTCCCTGGGGAG
AAGAAGAACGGCCTGTTTGGTAATCTTATCGCCCTGTCACTCGGGCTGACCCCCAACTTTAAATCTAACT
TCGACCTGGCCGAAGATGCCAAGCTTCAACTGAGCAAAGACACCTACGATGATGATCTCGACAATCTGCT
GGCCCAGATCGGCGACCAGTACGCAGACCTTTTTTTGGCGGCAAAGAACCTGTCAGACGCCATTCTGCTG
AGTGATATTCTGCGAGTGAACACGGAGATCACCAAAGCTCCGCTGAGCGCTAGTATGATCAAGCGCTATG
ATGAGCACCACCAAGACTTGACTTTGCTGAAGGCCCTTGTCAGACAGCAACTGCCTGAGAAGTACAAGGA
AATTTTCTTCGATCAGTCTAAAAATGGCTACGCCGGATACATTGACGGCGGAGCAAGCCAGGAGGAATTT
TACAAATTTATTAAGCCCATCTTGGAAAAAATGGACGGCACCGAGGAGCTGCTGGTAAAGCTTAACAGAG
AAGATCTGTTGCGCAAACAGCGCACTTTCGACAATGGAAGCATCCCCCACCAGATTCACCTGGGCGAACT
GCACGCTATCCTCAGGCGGCAAGAGGATTTCTACCCCTTTTTGAAAGATAACAGGGAAAAGATTGAGAAA
ATCCTCACATTTCGGATACCCTACTATGTAGGCCCCCTCGCCCGGGGAAATTCCAGATTCGCGTGGATGA
CTCGCAAATCAGAAGAGACTATCACTCCCTGGAACTTCGAGGAAGTCGTGGATAAGGGGGCCTCTGCCCA
GTCCTTCATCGAAAGGATGACTAACTTTGATAAAAATCTGCCTAACGAAAAGGTGCTTCCTAAACACTCT
CTGCTGTACGAGTACTTCACAGTTTATAACGAGCTCACCAAGGTCAAATACGTCACAGAAGGGATGAGAA
AGCCAGCATTCCTGTCTGGAGAGCAGAAGAAAGCTATCGTGGACCTCCTCTTCAAGACGAACCGGAAAGT
TACCGTGAAACAGCTCAAAGAAGATTATTTCAAAAAGATTGAATGTTTCGACTCTGTTGAAATCAGCGGA
GTGGAGGATCGCTTCAACGCATCCCTGGGAACGTATCACGATCTCCTGAAAATCATTAAAGACAAGGACT
TCCTGGACAATGAGGAGAACGAGGACATTCTTGAGGACATTGTCCTCACCCTTACGTTGTTTGAAGATAG
GGAGATGATTGAAGAACGCTTGAAAACTTACGCTCATCTCTTCGACGACAAAGTCATGAAACAGCTCAAG
AGGCGCCGATATACAGGATGGGGGCGGCTGTCAAGAAAACTGATCAATGGGATCCGAGACAAGCAGAGTG
GAAAGACAATCCTGGATTTTCTTAAGTCCGATGGATTTGCCAACCGGAACTTCATGCAGTTGATCCATGA
TGACTCTCTCACCTTTAAGGAGGACATCCAGAAAGCACAAGTTTCTGGCCAGGGGGACAGTCTCCACGAG
CACATCGCTAATCTTGCAGGTAGCCCAGCTATCAAAAAGGGAATACTGCAGACCGTTAAGGTCGTGGATG
AACTCGTCAAAGTAATGGGAAGGCATAAGCCCGAGAATATCGTTATCGAGATGGCCCGAGAGAACCAAAC
TACCCAGAAGGGACAGAAGAACAGTAGGGAAAGGATGAAGAGGATTGAAGAGGGTATAAAAGAACTGGGG
TCCCAAATCCTTAAGGAACACCCAGTTGAAAACACCCAGCTTCAGAATGAGAAGCTCTACCTGTACTACC
TGCAGAACGGCAGGGACATGTACGTGGATCAGGAACTGGACATCAATCGGCTCTCCGACTACGACGTGGA
TCATATCGTGCCCCAGTCTTTTCTCAAAGATGATTCTATTGATAATAAAGTGTTGACAAGATCCGATAAA
AATAGAGGGAAGAGTGATAACGTCCCCTCAGAAGAAGTTGTCAAGAAAATGAAAAATTATTGGCGGCAGC
TGCTGAACGCCAAACTGATCACACAACGGAAGTTCGATAATCTGACTAAGGCTGAACGAGGTGGCCTGTC
TGAGTTGGATAAAGCCGGCTTCATCAAAAGGCAGCTTGTTGAGACACGCCAGATCACCAAGCACGTGGCC
CAAATTCTCGATTCACGCATGAACACCAAGTACGATGAAAATGACAAACTGATTCGAGAGGTGAAAGTTA
TTACTCTGAAGTCTAAGCTGGTTTCAGATTTCAGAAAGGACTTTCAGTTTTATAAGGTGAGAGAGATCAA
CAATTACCACCATGCGCATGATGCCTACCTGAATGCAGTGGTAGGCACTGCACTTATCAAAAAATATCCC
AAGCTTGAATCTGAATTTGTTTACGGAGACTATAAAGTGTACGATGTTAGGAAAATGATCGCAAAGTCTG
AGCAGGAAATAGGCAAGGCCACCGCTAAGTACTTCTTTTACAGCAATATTATGAATTTTTTCAAGACCGA
GATTACACTGGCCAATGGAGAGATTCGGAAGCGACCACTTATCGAAACAAACGGAGAAACAGGAGAAATC
GTGTGGGACAAGGGTAGGGATTTCGCGACAGTCCGGAAGGTCCTGTCCATGCCGCAGGTGAACATCGTTA
AAAAGACCGAAGTACAGACCGGAGGCTTCTCCAAGGAAAGTATCCTCCCGAAAAGGAACAGCGACAAGCT
GATCGCACGCAAAAAAGATTGGGACCCCAAGAAATACGGCGGATTCGATTCTCCTACAGTCGCTTACAGT
GTACTGGTTGTGGCCAAAGTGGAGAAAGGGAAGTCTAAAAAACTCAAAAGCGTCAAGGAACTGCTGGGCA
TCACAATCATGGAGCGATCAAGCTTCGAAAAAAACCCCATCGACTTTCTCGAGGCGAAAGGATATAAAGA
GGTCAAAAAAGACCTCATCATTAAGCTTCCCAAGTACTCTCTCTTTGAGCTTGAAAACGGCCGGAAACGA
ATGCTCGCTAGTGCGGGCGAGCTGCAGAAAGGTAACGAGCTGGCACTGCCCTCTAAATACGTTAATTTCT
TGTATCTGGCCAGCCACTATGAAAAGCTCAAAGGATCTCCCGAAGATAATGAGCAGAAGCAGCTGTTCGT
GGAACAACACAAACACTACCTTGATGAGATCATCGAGCAAATAAGCGAATTCTCCAAAAGAGTGATCCTC
GCCGACGCTAACCTCGATAAGGTGCTTTCTGCTTACAATAAGCACAGGGATAAGCCCATCAGGGAGCAGG
CAGAAAACATTATCCACTTGTTTACTCTGACCAACTTGGGCGCGCCTGCAGCCTTCAAGTACTTCGACAC
CACCATAGACAGAAAGCGGTACACCTCTACAAAGGAGGTCCTGGACGCCACACTGATTCATCAGTCAATT
ACGGGGCTCTATGAAACAAGAATCGACCTCTCTCAGCTCGGTGGAGACAGCAGGGCTGACCCCAAGAAGA
AGAGGAAGGTGGGTTCGATGGTGAGCAAGGGCGAGGAGCTGTTCACCGGGGTGGTGCCCATCCTGGTCGA
GCTGGACGGCGACGTAAACGGCCACAAGTTCAGCGTGTCCGGCGAGGGCGAGGGCGATGCCACCTACGGC
AAGCTGACCCTGAAGTTCATCTGCACCACCGGCAAGCTGCCCGTGCCCTGGCCCACCCTCGTGACCACCT
TCGGCTACGGCCTGCAGTGCTTCGCCCGCTACCCCGACCACATGAAGCAGCACGACTTCTTCAAGTCCGC
CATGCCCGAAGGCTACGTCCAGGAGCGCACCATCTTCTTCAAGGACGACGGCAACTACAAGACCCGCGCC
GAGGTGAAGTTCGAGGGCGACACCCTGGTGAACCGCATCGAGCTGAAGGGCATCGACTTCAAGGAGGACG
GCAACATCCTGGGGCACAAGCTGGAGTACAACTACAACAGCCACAACGTCTATATCATGGCCGACAAGCA
GAAGAACGGCATCAAGGTGAACTTCAAGATCCGCCACAACATCGAGGACGGCAGCGTGCAGCTCGCCGAC
CACTACCAGCAGAACACCCCCATCGGCGACGGCCCCGTGCTGCTGCCCGACAACCACTACCTGAGCTACC
AGTCCGCCCTGAGCAAAGACCCCAACGAGAAGCGCGATCACATGGTCCTGCTGGAGTTCGTGACCGCCGC
CGGGATCACTCTCGGCATGGACGAGCTGTACAAGTGAGCTTCCTTCCTTAAAAATTTAATTTTCATTAGT
TGCAGTCACTCCGCTTTGGTTTCACAGTCAGGAATAACACTAGCTCGACTTCACCATGGATGCCAATCTC
GCCTATTCATGGTGTATAAAAGTTCAACATCCAAAGCTAGAACTTTTGGAAAGAGAAAGAATATCCGAAT
AGGGCACGGCGTGCCGTATTGTTGGAGTGGACTAGCAGAAAGTGAGGAAGGCACAGGATGAGTTTTCTCG
AGCGCTACTAGAGGATGCACATGTGACCGAGGGACACGAAGTGATCCCCACATCAAGGCTCCGAGTGCGC
GGAACCCCTATTTGTTTATTTTTCTAAATACATTCAAATATGTATCCGCTCATGAGACAATAACCCTGAT
AAATGCTTCAATAATATTGAAAAAGGAAGAGTATGGCTAAAATGAGAATATCACCGGAATTGAAAAAACT
GATCGAAAAATACCGCTGCGTAAAAGATACGGAAGGAATGTCTCCTGCTAAGGTATATAAGCTGGTGGGA
GAAAATGAAAACCTATATTTAAAAATGACGGACAGCCGGTATAAAGGGACCACCTATGATGTGGAACGGG
AAAAGGACATGATGCTATGGCTGGAAGGAAAGCTGCCTGTTCCAAAGGTCCTGCACTTTGAACGGCATGA
TGGCTGGAGCAATCTGCTCATGAGTGAGGCCGATGGCGTCCTTTGCTCGGAAGAGTATGAAGATGAACAA
AGCCCTGAAAAGATTATCGAGCTGTATGCGGAGTGCATCAGGCTCTTTCACTCCATCGACATATCGGATT
GTCCCTATACGAATAGCTTAGACAGCCGCTTAGCCGAATTGGATTACTTACTGAATAACGATCTGGCCGA
TGTGGATTGCGAAAACTGGGAAGAGGACACTCCATTTAAAGATCCGCGCGAGCTGTATGATTTTTTAAAG
ACGGAAAAGCCCGAAGAGGAACTTGTCTTTTCCCACGGCGACCTGGGAGACAGCAACATCTTTGTGAAAG
ATGGCAAAGTAAGTGGCTTTATTGATCTTGGGAGAAGCGGCAGGGCGGACAAGTGGTATGACATTGCCTT
CTGCGTCCGGTCGCTCAGGGAGGATATCGGGGAAGAACAGTATGTCGAGCTATTTTTTGACTTACTGGGG
ATCAAGCCTGATTGGGAGAAAATAAAATATTATATTTTACTGGATGAATTGTTTTAGCTGTCAGACCAAG
TTTACTCATATATACTTTAGATTGATTTAAAACTTCATTTTTAATTTAAAAGGATCTAGGTGAAGATCCT
TTTTGATAATCTCATGACCAAAATCCCTTAACGTGAGTTTTCGTTCCACTGAGCGTCAGACCCCGTAGAA
AAGATCAAAGGATCTTCTTGAGATCCTTTTTTTCTGCGCGTAATCTGCTGCTTGCAAACAAAAAAACCAC
CGCTACCAGCGGTGGTTTGTTTGCCGGATCAAGAGCTACCAACTCTTTTTCCGAAGGTAACTGGCTTCAG
CAGAGCGCAGATACCAAATACTGTTCTTCTAGTGTAGCCGTAGTTAGGCCACCACTTCAAGAACTCTGTA
GCACCGCCTACATACCTCGCTCTGCTAATCCTGTTACCAGTGGCTGCTGCCAGTGGCGATAAGTCGTGTC
TTACCGGGTTGGACTCAAGACGATAGTTACCGGATAAGGCGCAGCGGTCGGGCTGAACGGGGGGTTCGTG
CACACAGCCCAGCTTGGAGCGAACGACCTACACCGAACTGAGATACCTACAGCGTGAGCTATGAGAAAGC
GCCACGCTTCCCGAAGGGAGAAAGGCGGACAGGTATCCGGTAAGCGGCAGGGTCGGAACAGGAGAGCGCA
CGAGGGAGCTTCCAGGGGGAAACGCCTGGTATCTTTATAGTCCTGTCGGGTTTCGCCACCTCTGACTTGA
GCGTCGATTTTTGTGATGCTCGTCAGGGGGGCGGAGCCTATGGAAAAACGCCAGCAACGCGGCCTTTTTA
CGGTTCCTGCTCGGATCTGTTGGACCGGACAGTAGTCATGGTTGATGGGCTGCCTGTATCGAGTGGTGAT
TTTGTGCCGAGCTGCCGGTCGGGGAGCT
Features (pLannotate 1.2.2; 7 found; start..end, strand, type, name):
     14..38      +  misc_feature   LB T-DNA repeat: left border repeat from nopaline C58 T-DNA
    374..748     +  CDS            BleoR: antibiotic-binding protein; Sh ble from Streptoalloteichus hindustanus; confers resistance to bleomycin, phleomycin, and Zeocin™
   1265..5368    +  CDS            cas9: CAS9_STRP1 - Also known as csn1 From Streptococcus pyogenes serotype M1.
   5408..6124    +  CDS            EYFP: EYFP is a basic (constitutively fluorescent) green/yellow fluorescent protein published in 1996, derived from Aequorea victoria. It is reported to be a very rapidly-maturing weak dimer with high acid sensitivity.
   6438..6542    +  promoter       AmpR promoter: bla
   6543..7337    +  CDS            KanR: aminoglycoside phosphotransferase; aphA-3; confers resistance to kanamycin
   7508..8096    +  rep_origin     ori: high-copy-number ColE1/pMB1/pBR322/pUC origin of replication
