[The description below was written by a language model from this plasmid's Addgene catalogue record and pLannotate feature annotations shown in this document.]
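Description:
pAGM4723:Ble:Cas9 is a Golden Gate (MoClo) Level 2 CRISPR plasmid of about 8.2 kb for expressing Cas9 in the diatom Phaeodactylum. It is built on pAGM4723-Del, a derivative of a Level 2 acceptor backbone. In E. coli it replicates from a high-copy ColE1/pUC-type origin and is selected with kanamycin through an aphA-3 aminoglycoside phosphotransferase gene driven by the bla promoter. A left border T-DNA repeat from the parental binary vector is still annotated, but no right border is detected. Both the depositor sequence and the sequencing-verified record have the same length and the same seven features, differing only in the starting coordinate.

The payload consists of two transcription units in the same orientation, assembled through BpiI sites that were destroyed during cloning. The first is the Sh ble gene, which encodes a bleomycin-binding protein conferring Zeocin resistance for selecting diatom transformants. It is placed under the Phaeodactylum Fcp promoter and terminator, which were taken from pPha-T1 and domesticated by removing internal BpiI sites. The second is Streptococcus pyogenes Cas9 fused at its C terminus to YFP (annotated as EYFP), also driven by a Phaeodactylum Fcp promoter, so nuclease expression can be followed by fluorescence. The Fcp regulatory regions are not picked up by the automated annotation, but they are stated in the catalogue fields and presumably occupy the unannotated stretches flanking the coding sequences.

The plasmid carries no sgRNA cassette. According to the depositor it is meant to be used for Phaeodactylum transformation together with sgRNAs supplied on a separate plasmid, or as a Cas9-only control in genome-editing experiments.
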