Addgene plasmid #112208: pAGM4723:Ble:Cas9
Purpose: Golden Gate Level 2 construct encoding Cas9-YFP, Zeocin resistance.
Depositing lab: Thomas Mock.
Backbone
  Vector backbone: pAGM4723-Del
  Vector type: CRISPR ; Diatom, Phaeodactylum
  Selectable markers: Zeocin
Growth in bacteria
  Bacterial resistance: Kanamycin, 50 μg/mL
  Growth temperature: 37°C
  Growth strain: NEB Stable
  Copy number: Unknown
Gene/Insert 1
  Gene/Insert name: Cas9
  Species: Streptococcus pyogenes
  Insert size (bp): 4860
  Mutation: Phaeodactylum Fcp promoter
  Promoter: Phaeodactylum Fcp
  Tag / fusion protein: YFP (C terminal on insert)
  Cloning method: Restriction Enzyme; 5′ cloning site BpiI (destroyed during cloning); 3′ cloning site BpiI (destroyed during cloning)
  Sequencing primers: 5′ cattacggacgagtacaaggtg
Gene/Insert 2
  Gene/Insert name: SheBle (alt name: Bleomycin resistance protein)
  Insert size (bp): 857
  Promoter: Phaeodactylum Fcp
  Tag / fusion protein: Phaeodactylum fcp promoter and terminator
  Cloning method: Restriction Enzyme; 5′ cloning site BpiI (destroyed during cloning); 3′ cloning site BpiI (destroyed during cloning)
  Sequencing primers: 5′ gagACATACCTTCAGCGTCGTC
Resource information
  A portion of this plasmid was derived from a plasmid made by: pPha-TI plasmid, described in Zaslavskaia L, Lippmeier C, Kroth P. Grossman A, Apt Kirk. Transformation of the diatom Phaeodactylum tricornutum (Bacillariophyceae) with a variety of selectable marker and reporter genes. Was domesticated by removing and BpiI sites through site directed mutagenesis from the FCP promoter and terminator, was then inserted into an L1 pICH47732 vector. Cas9:YFP described in Hopes A, Nekrasov V, Kamoun S, Mock T. Editing of the urease gene by CRISPR-Cas in the diatom Thalassiosira pseudonana
Terms and licenses: Academic/Nonprofit Terms; Industry Terms: Not Available to Industry
Depositor comments: This construct was assembled using Golden Gate Cloning. Contains Zeocin resistance and Cas 9, for Phaeodactylum transformation. Can be used with sgRNA's on a separate plasmid or as a control. Plasmid was construct according to Hopes 2016 (Editing of the urease gene by CRISPR-Cas in the diatom Thalassiosira pseudonana)
How to cite: pAGM4723:Ble:Cas9 was a gift from Thomas Mock (Addgene plasmid # 112208 ; http://n2t.net/addgene:112208 ; RRID:Addgene_112208)
