>Addgene plasmid #112208 | pAGM4723:Ble:Cas9 | depositor partial sequence | sequence record 211306 | Primers - ttcctcttcttcttggg, cgacctctctcagctcggtg
AAGACCGAGATTACACTGGCCAATGGAGAGATTCGGAAGCGACCACTTATCGAAACAAACGGAGAAACAG
GAGAAATCGTGTGGGACAAGGGTAGGGATTTCGCGACAGTCCGGAAGGTCCTGTCCATGCCGCAGGTGAA
CATCGTTAAAAAGACCGAAGTACAGACCGGAGGCTTCTCCAAGGAAAGTATCCTCCCGAAAAGGAACAGC
GACAAGCTGATCGCACGCAAAAAAGATTGGGACCCCAAGAAATACGGCGGATTCGATTCTCCTACAGTCG
CTTACAGTGTACTGGTTGTGGCCAAAGTGGAGAAAGGGAAGTCTAAAAAACTCAAAAGCGTCAAGGAACT
GCTGGGCATCACAATCATGGAGCGATCAAGCTTCGAAAAAAACCCCATCGACTTTCTCGAGGCGAAAGGA
TATAAAGAGGTCAAAAAAGACCTCATCATTAAGCTTCCCAAGTACTCTCTCTTTGAGCTTGAAAACGGCC
GGAAACGAATGCTCGCTAGTGCGGGCGAGCTGCAGAAAGGTAACGAGCTGGCACTGCCCTCTAAATACGT
TAATTTCTTGTATCTGGCCAGCCACTATGAAAAGCTCAAAGGATCTCCCGAAGATAATGAGCAGAAGCAG
CTGTTCGTGGAACAACACAAACACTACCTTGATGAGATCATCGAGCAAATAAGCGAATTCTCCAAAAGAG
TGATCCTCGCCGACGCTAACCTCGATAAGGTGCTTTCTGCTTACAATAAGCACAGGGATAAGCCCATCAG
GGAGCAGGCAGAAAACATTATCCACTTGTTTACTCTGACCAACTTGGGCGCGCCTGCAGCCTTCAAGTAC
TTCGACACCACCATAGACAGAAAGCGGTACACCTCTACAAAGGAGGTCCTGGACGCCACACTGATTCATC
AGTCAATTACGGGGCTCTATGAAACAAGAATCGACCTCTCTCAGCTCGGTGGAGACAGCAGGGCTGACCC
CAAGAAGAAGAGGAAGGTGGGTTCGATGGTGAGCAAGGGCGAGGAGCTGTTCACCGGGGTGGTGCCCATC
CTGGTCGAGCTGGACGGCGACGTAAACGGCCACAAGTTCAGCGTGTCCGGCGAGGGCGAGGGCGATGCCA
CCTACGGCAAGCTGACCCTGAAGTTCATCTGCACCACCGGCAAGCTGCCCGTGCCCTGGCCCACCCTCGT
GACCACCTTCGGCTACGGCCTGCAGTGCTTCGCCCGCTACCCCGACCACATGAAGCAGCACGACTTCTTC
AAGTCCGCCATGCCCGAAGGCTACGTCCAGGAGCGCACCATCTTCTTCAAGGACGACGGCAACTACAAGA
CCCGCGCCGAGGTGAAGTTCGAGGGCGACACCCTGGTGAACCGCATCGAGCTGAAGGGCATCGACTTCAA
GGAGGACGGCAACATCCTGGGGCACAAGCTGGAGTACAACTACAACAGCCACAACGTCTATATCATGGCC
GACAAGCAGAAGAACGGCATCAAGGTGAACTTCAAGATCCGCCACAACATCGAGGACGGCAGCGTGCAGC
TCGCCGACCACTACCAGCAGAACACCCCCATCGGCGACGGCCCCGTGCTGCTGCCCGACAACCACTACCT
GAGCTACCAGTCCGCCCTGAGCAAAGACCCCAACGAGAAGCGCGATCACATGGTCCTGCTGGAGTTCGTG
ACCGCCGCCGGGATCACTCTCGGCATGGACGAGCTGTACAAGTGAGCTTCCTTCCTTAAAAATTTAATTT
TCATTAGTTGCAGTCACTCCGCTTTGGTTTCACAGTCAGGAATAACACTAGCTCGACTTCACCATGGATG
CCAATCTCGCCTATTCATGGTGTATAAAAGTTCAACATCCAAAGCTAGAACTTTTGGAAAGAGAAAGAAT
ATCCGAATAGGGCACGGCGTGCCGTATTGTTGGAGTGGACTAGCAGAAAGTGAGGAAGGCACAGGATGAG
TTTTCTCGAGCGCTACTAGAGGATGCACAT
